Addgene plasmid #218800: pBa.Halo-KIF1A tail
Purpose: Mammalian expression of rat Kif 1A
Depositing lab: Marvin Bentley. Depositing organization: Rensselaer Polytechnic Institute. Publication: Polarized transport requires AP-1-mediated recruitment of KIF13A and KIF13B at the trans-Golgi. Montgomery AC, Mendoza CS, Garbouchian A, Quinones GB, Bentley M. Mol Biol Cell. 2024 Mar 6:mbcE23100401. doi: 10.1091/mbc.E23-10-0401. PubMed 38446634.
Backbone
  Vector backbone: pBeta Actin-Halo
  Vector type: Mammalian Expression
Growth in bacteria
  Bacterial resistance: Ampicillin, 100 μg/mL
  Growth temperature: 37°C
  Growth strain: NEB Stable
  Copy number: High Copy
Gene/Insert
  Gene/Insert name: Kif 1A
  Species: R. norvegicus (rat)
  Insert size (bp): 3954
  Entrez Gene: Kif1a
  Promoter: Chicken Beta actin
  Tag / fusion protein: Halo (N terminal on insert)
  Cloning method: Restriction Enzyme; 5′ cloning site Unknown (unknown if destroyed); 3′ cloning site Unknown (unknown if destroyed)
Terms and licenses: Academic/Nonprofit Terms; Industry Terms: Not Available to Industry
Depositor comments: pBa vector is susceptable to recombination and should not be grown in fast growing bacteria or cloned using recombination.
How to cite: pBa.Halo-KIF1A tail was a gift from Marvin Bentley (Addgene plasmid # 218800 ; http://n2t.net/addgene:218800 ; RRID:Addgene_218800)
