[The description below was written by a language model from this plasmid's Addgene catalogue record and pLannotate feature annotations shown in this document.]
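Description:
pBa.Halo-KIF1A tail is a mammalian expression plasmid built on the pBeta Actin-Halo backbone, encoding an N-terminally HaloTag-fused portion of rat Kif1a. Its full sequence record is about 11 kb. In bacteria it is maintained through a high-copy ColE1/pUC-type origin and selected with ampicillin via the β-lactamase gene and its native promoter. The annotation also picks up leftover cloning-vector fragments (lac promoter/operator and CAP site, pieces of lacI, lacZα, rop and the pBR322 bom region), which appear to be backbone remnants with no role in the expression cassette. The depositor notes that the pBa backbone is prone to recombination, which is why it is kept in a recombination-deficient stable strain and why recombination-based cloning is discouraged.

The expression cassette is driven by the chicken β-actin promoter, annotated as two adjacent fragments. A chimeric chicken β-actin/rabbit β-globin intron follows and typically enhances transcript processing and expression. Downstream lies the HaloTag coding sequence, a modified bacterial dehalogenase that bonds covalently to chloroalkane ligands and so allows labelling with cell-permeable fluorescent dyes. It is followed by a 3,954 bp Kif1a segment. That segment is annotated as a partial match to the rat protein, and the name indicates it is the tail region, although the record does not give exact residue boundaries or say explicitly that the motor domain is absent. A short SV40 large T antigen fragment and the SV40 polyadenylation signal terminate the transcript. KIF1A is a kinesin motor for anterograde axonal transport of synaptic vesicle precursors and dense core vesicles. The construct comes from a study of polarized vesicle transport and kinesin recruitment at the trans-Golgi, so it is presumably used to visualise which vesicles or compartments the kinesin tail associates with in cells.
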