Features (pLannotate 1.2.2; 17 found; start..end, strand, type, name):
      1..122     +  promoter       chicken β-actin promoter (fragment): contains a 21-bp deletion relative to the standard chicken β-actin promoter
    140..296     +  promoter       chicken β-actin promoter (fragment): contains a 21-bp deletion relative to the standard chicken β-actin promoter
    297..1266    +  intron         chimeric intron: chimera between introns from chicken β-actin and rabbit β-globin
   1344..2227    +  CDS            HaloTag® (fragment): modified bacterial dehalogenase that forms covalent bonds with chloroalkane derivatives
   2310..6263    +  CDS            Kif1a (fragment): KIF1A_RAT - Experimental evidence at protein level: Swiss-Prot protein existence level 1. Motor for anterograde axonal transport of synaptic vesicle precursors (Probable). Also required for neuronal dense core vesicles (DCVs) transport to the dendritic spines and axons (PubMed:29166604, PubMed:30021165). The interaction calcium-dependent with CALM1 increases vesicle motility and interaction with the scaffolding proteins PPFIA2 and TANC2 recruits DCVs to synaptic sites (PubMed:30021165). From Rattus norvegicus (Rat).
   6290..6374    +  CDS            large T antigen (fragment): large T antigen from SV40 (simian virus 40)
   6397..6531    +  polyA_signal   SV40 poly(A) signal: SV40 polyadenylation signal
   6584..6606    -  protein_bind   lac operator (fragment): The lac repressor binds to the lac operator to inhibit transcription in E. coli. This inhibition can be relieved by adding lactose or isopropyl-β-D-thiogalactopyranoside (IPTG). lac repressor encoded by lacI
   6610..6640    -  promoter       lac promoter: promoter for the E. coli lac operon
   6655..6676    -  protein_bind   CAP binding site: CAP binding activates transcription in the presence of cAMP. E. coli catabolite activator protein
   6689..6781    -  CDS            lacI (fragment): lac repressor; lacI; The lac repressor binds to the lac operator to inhibit transcription in E. coli. This inhibition can be relieved by adding lactose or isopropyl-β-D-thiogalactopyranoside (IPTG).
   6964..7552    -  rep_origin     ori: high-copy-number ColE1/pMB1/pBR322/pUC origin of replication
   7723..8583    -  CDS            AmpR: β-lactamase; bla; confers resistance to ampicillin, carbenicillin, and related antibiotics
   8584..8688    -  promoter       AmpR promoter: bla
   8783..8818    +  CDS            rop (fragment): Rop protein, which maintains plasmids at low copy number; rop
   8920..9019    +  misc_feature   bom (fragment): basis of mobility region from pBR322
   9025..9179    -  CDS            lacZα (fragment): LacZα fragment of β-galactosidase; lacZ fragment
>Addgene plasmid #218800 | pBa.Halo-KIF1A tail | addgene full sequence | sequence record 433051 | Addgene NGS Result
TCGAGGTGAGCCCCACGTTCTGCTTCACTCTCCCCATCTCCCCCCCCTCCCCACCCCCAATTTTGTATTT
ATTTATTTTTTAATTATTTTGTGCAGCGATGGGGGCGGGGGGGGGGGGGGGGGGCCCCAGGGGGGGGGGG
GGGGGGGGGGGGGGGGGGGGGCGGGGCGGGGGGGGGGGCGGGGCGAGGCGGAGAGGTGCGGCGGCAGCCA
ATCAGAGCGGCGCGCTCCGAAAGTTTCCTTTTATGGCGAGGCGGCGGCGGCGGCGGCCCTATAAAAAGCG
AAGCGCGCGGCGGGCGGGAGTCGCTGCGCGCTGCCTTCGCCCCGTGCCCCGCTCCGCCGCCGCCTCGCGC
CGCCCGCCCCGGCTCTGACTGACCGCGTTACTCCCACAGGTGAGCGGGCGGGACGGCCCTTCTCCTCCGG
GCTGTAATTAGCGCTTGGTTTAATGACGGCTCGTTTCTTTTCTGTGGCTGCGTGAAAGCCTTAAAGGGCT
CCGGGAGGGCCCTTTGTGCGGGGGGGAGCGGCTCGGGGGGTGCGTGCGTGTGTGTGTGCGTGGGGAGCGC
CGCGTGCGGCTCCGCGCTGCCCGGCGGCTGTGAGCGCTGCGGGCGCGGCGCGGGGCTTTGTGCGCTCCGC
AGTGTGCGCGAGGGGAGCGCGGCCGGGGGCGGTGCCCCGCGGTGCGGGGGGGGCTGCGAGGGGAACAAAG
GCTGCGTGCGGGGTGTGTGCGTGGGGGGGTGAGCAGGGGGTGTGGGCGCGGCGGTCGGGCTGTAACCCCC
CCCTGCACCCCCCTCCCCGAGTTGCTGAGCACGGCCCGGCTTCGGGTGCGGGGCTCCGTGCGGGGCGTGG
CGCGGGGCTCGCCGTGCCGGGCGGGGGGTGGCGGCAGGTGGGGGTGCCGGGCGGGGCGGGGCCGCCTCGG
GCCGGGGAGGGCTCGGGGGAGGGGCGCGGCGGCCCCCGGAGCGCCGGCGGCTGTCGAGGCGCGGCGAGCC
GCAGCCATTGCCTTTTATGGTAATCGTGCGAGAGGGCGCAGGGACTTCCTTTGTCCCAAATCTGTGCGGA
GCCGAAATCTGGGAGGCGCCGCCGCACCCCCTCTAGCGGGCGCGGGGCGAAGCGGTGCGGCGCCGGCAGG
AAGGAAATGGGCGGGGAGGGCCTTCGTGCGTCGCCGCGCCGCCGTCCCCTTCTCCATCTCCAGCCTCGGG
GCTGTCCGCAGGGGGACGGCTGCCTTCGGGGGGGACGGGGCAGGGCGGGGTTCGGCTTCTGGCGTGTGAC
CGGCGGGGTTTATATCTTCCCTTCTCTGTTCCTCCGCAGCCCCCAAGCTTGGCGCGCCTAGGACCATGGC
TAGCGGAGGATCCGAAATCGGTACTGGCTTTCCATTCGACCCCCATTATGTGGAAGTCCTGGGCGAGCGC
ATGCACTACGTCGATGTTGGTCCGCGCGATGGCACCCCTGTGCTGTTCCTGCACGGTAACCCGACCTCCT
CCTACGTGTGGCGCAACATCATCCCGCATGTTGCACCGACCCATCGCTGCATTGCTCCAGACCTGATCGG
TATGGGCAAATCCGACAAACCAGACCTGGGTTATTTCTTCGACGACCACGTCCGCTTCATGGATGCCTTC
ATCGAAGCCCTGGGTCTGGAAGAGGTCGTCCTGGTCATTCACGACTGGGGCTCCGCTCTGGGTTTCCACT
GGGCCAAGCGCAATCCAGAGCGCGTCAAAGGTATTGCATTTATGGAGTTCATCCGCCCTATCCCGACCTG
GGACGAATGGCCAGAATTTGCCCGCGAGACCTTCCAGGCCTTCCGCACCACCGACGTCGGCCGCAAGCTG
ATCATCGATCAGAACGTTTTTATCGAGGGTACGCTGCCGATGGGTGTCGTCCGCCCGCTGACTGAAGTCG
AGATGGACCATTACCGCGAGCCGTTCCTGAATCCTGTTGACCGCGAGCCACTGTGGCGCTTCCCAAACGA
GCTGCCAATCGCCGGTGAGCCAGCGAACATCGTCGCGCTGGTCGAAGAATACATGGACTGGCTGCACCAG
TCCCCTGTCCCGAAGCTGCTGTTCTGGGGCACCCCAGGCGTTCTGATCCCACCGGCCGAAGCCGCTCGCC
TGGCCAAAAGCCTGCCTAACTGCAAGGCTGTGGACATCGGCCCGGGTCTGAATCTGCTGCAAGAAGACAA
CCCGGACCTGATCGGCAGCGAGATCGCGCGCTGGCTGTCTACTCTGGAGATTTCCGGGCTGTACGGCGGA
GGATCCGGAGGCGGCTCTGGCGGAGGGCTGTACAAGGGCGGAGGATCCGGAGGCGGCTCTGGCGGAGGGG
ATATCACTGACACCAACACTGTGCCTGGAGGACCCAAATTGACCAATGCCCTGGTGGGCATGAGCCCCTC
GTCTTCGCTCTCAGCCCTGTCCAGCCGTGCGGCCTCTGTGTCCAGTCTCCACGAGCGCATCTTGTTTGCT
CCAGGCAGCGAGGAGGCTATTGAAAGGCTGAAGGAAACAGAGAAGATCATTGCTGAGCTCAATGAGACGT
GGGAGGAGAAGCTACGGCGGACAGAAGCCATCCGGATGGAGAGGGAAGCCCTGCTGGCCGAGATGGGTGT
GGCCATGAGGGAAGATGGTGGCACCTTGGGAGTGTTTTCTCCCAAAAAGACACCTCATCTTGTCAACCTG
AACGAGGATCCTTTGATGTCTGAATGCCTCCTTTACTACATCAAAGATGGCGTCACCAGAGTGGGCAGAG
AAGACGCAGAGAGGCGGCAAGACATTGTCCTGAGTGGGCACTTCATCAAGGAGGAACACTGCATCTTCCG
GAGCGACTCCCGAGGAGGCGGAGAAGCTGTGGTGACCCTGGAGCCCTGTGAAGGAGCAGATACCTATGTG
AACGGCAAGAAAGTCACTGAGCCCAGCATCCTACGGTCAGGAAACCGCATCATCATGGGAAAAAGCCACG
TGTTCCGGTTTAACCACCCCGAGCAGGCTCGTCAGGAGCGTGAGCGGACACCTTGTGCAGAGACACCCGC
TGAGCCAGTGGACTGGGCCTTTGCCCAGAGGGAGCTGCTGGAGAAGCAGGGCATTGACATGAAGCAGGAG
ATGGAGCAGAGGCTCCAGGAGCTGGAGGACCAGTACCGGAGGGAGCGGGAGGAGGCCACATACCTGCTGG
AGCAGCAGAGGCTGGACTATGAGAGTAAGCTGGAGGCCCTACAGAAACAGATGGACTCCAGGTACTACCC
AGAGGTGAACGAGGAGGAGGAAGAACCAGAGGATGAAGTCCAATGGACGGAGCGGGAGTGTGAGTTGGCA
CTGTGGGCCTTCCGGAAATGGAAGTGGTACCAGTTCACTTCTCTTCGGGACCTGCTGTGGGGCAATGCCA
TCTTCCTGAAGGAGGCCAATGCCATCAGTGTGGAGCTAAAGAAGAAGGTCCAGTTCCAGTTCGTCCTCCT
CACAGATACCCTCTACTCCCCACTGCCGCCAGACCTACTCCCCCCAGAAGCTGCCAAAGACCGAGAGACA
CGACCCTTCCCCAGGACCATCGTGGCCGTGGAGGTCCAGGACCAGAAGAATGGGGCCACCCACTACTGGA
CGCTAGAGAAACTCAGGCAACGCCTGGACCTGATGCGGGAAATGTATGACCGGGCTGCAGAGGTTCCCTC
CAGCGTCGTTGAGGACTGTGACAATGTGGTGACTGGTGGAGACCCCTTCTATGACCGCTTCCCCTGGTTC
CGGCTGGTGGGCAGGGCCTTCGTATACCTGAGCAACTTGCTGTACCCTGTGCCCCTGGTGCACCGCGTGG
CCATCGTCAGCGAAAAGGGAGAGGTGAAAGGCTTCCTCCGTGTGGCGGTGCAGGCCATCTCAGCTGATGA
GGAGGCTCCGGATTATGGATCAGGTGTCCGTCAGTCAGGAACGGCTAAAATCTCCTTCGATGACCAGCAC
TTTGAAAAGTTCCAGTCTGAGTCCTGCCCTGTGGTGGGGATGTCCCGCTCAGGGACCTCCCAGGAGGAGC
TGCGCATTGTAGAAGGCCAGGGTCAGGGGGCTGATGCTGGGCCTTCAGCCGATGAAGTGAACAACAACAC
TTGCTCAGCTGTGCCTCCTGAAGGCCTCCTAGATAGCCCAGAGAAGGCTGCCCTGGATGGACCCCTAGAC
ACAGCCCTGGACCACCTCCGTCTGGGCAGTACCTTCACCTTCCGGGTTACAGTCCTGCAGGCGTCCAGTA
TCTCTGCTGAATACGCTGACATCTTCTGCCAGTTCAACTTTATCCACCGCCACGATGAGGCCTTCTCCAC
TGAACCCCTGAAGAACACTGGCAGAGGACCCCCTCTTGGCTTCTACCATGTCCAAAATATTGCGGTAGAG
GTGACCAAGTCCTTCATCGAATACATCAAGAGCCAGCCCATTGTGTTCGAGGTCTTTGGGCACTACCAGC
AGCACCCGTTCCCACCTCTTTGCAAGGATGTCCTCAGCCCCCTGAGACCCTCACGTCGCCACTTCCCCAG
GGTCATGCCGTTATCCAAGCCAGTGCCCGCCACTAAGCTCAGCACGATGACACGGCCTTCCCCAGGTCCC
TGCCATTGCAAGTATGACCTGCTGGTCTACTTCGAGATCTGCGAGCTGGAAGCCAATGGCGATTACATCC
CTGCTGTGGTGGACCACCGTGGTGGCATGCCGTGCATGGGGACTTTCCTTCTCCATCAGGGCATCCAGAG
ACGGATAACTGTGACACTGTTACATGAGACAGGAAGCCACATCCGCTGGAAGGAAGTGCGCGAGCTAGTT
GTGGGTCGCATCCGAAACACCCCAGAAACTGACGAAGCTCTGATTGACCCCAACATCTTGTCCCTCAACA
TCCTCTCATCAGGATACGTCCATCCAGCCCAGGATGACCGGCAGTTTCTTGATTCGGACATACCTAGGAC
CTTCTACCAGTTTGAAGCAGCCTGGGACAGTTCCATGCATAACTCTCTCCTGCTGAATCGTGTCACCCCT
TACCGGGAGAAAATCTACATGACGCTCTCTGCCTACATTGAGATGGAGAACTGTACCCAGCCAGCTGTCA
TCACCAAGGACTTCTGCATGGTTTTCTACTCTCGGGACGCCAAGCTACCCGCCTCACGCTCCATTCGCAA
CCTGTTTGGCAGTGGCAGCCTGCGGGCCACAGAAGGCAACCGTGTGACTGGTGTGTATGAGCTCAGCCTT
TGCCACGTGGCCGACGCAGGCAGCCCAGGGATGCAGCGTCGGCGCCGGCGGGTGCTGGACACATCAGTAG
CCTATGTCCGGGGTGAGGAGAACCTGGCTGGCTGGAGGCCCCGAAGTGACAGCCTGATCCTAGATCACCA
GTGGGAACTGGAGAAACTGAGCCTCTTACAGGAGGTGGAAAAGACCAGGCACTACCTGCTCCTTCGGGAG
AAGCTGGAGACGACCCAGCGCCCTGGCCCTGAGGTGCTGTCCCCAGCCTCCAGTGAGGACTCTGAGTCCC
GTAGTTCTTCAGGTGCCTCTTCCCCATTGTCAGCCGAGGGTCAGCCGTCACCTCTGGAGGCTCCCAACGA
GAGGCAGAGGGAGCTGGCTGTCAAGTGCTTACGACTCCTCATGCACACATTCAACAGGGAATACACCCAC
AGCCACGTCTGTATCAGCGCCAGCGAGAGCAAGCTCTCTGAGATGTCTGTCACCCTGATGCGGGACCCAT
CCATGTCCCCTCTGGGTGCTGCTACACTCACTCCCTCCTCCACTTGCCCCTCTCTGATCGAAGGACGATA
CGGTGCCACTGACGTGAGGACCCCCCAGCCCTGCTCCCGGCCCGCCAGCCCAGAGCCCGAGCTCCTGCCA
GAACTTGACTCTAAGAAGACTCCCTCCCCTGTTCGGGCAACAGAGACAGAGAAGGAGCCCCAGCGACTGC
TGGTCCCTGACATCCAAGAGATCCGAGTCAGCCCAATCGTCTCCAAGAAGGGATACCTGCATTTCCTGGA
GCCACACACGGCTGGCTGGGCCAAGCGCTTTGTGGTGGTGAGGCGTCCCTACGCCTACATGTACAACAGT
GACAAGGACACGGTGGAGAGATTTGTGCTCAACCTCTCCACTGCGCAGGTGGAGTACAGCGAGGACCAGC
AGGCCATGCTCAAGACACCCAACACATTCGCTGTGTGCACGGAGCACCGAGGCATCCTGCTGCAGGCCAA
CAGTGACAAGGACATGCACGACTGGCTGTATGCCTTCAACCCGCTCCTGGCTGGGACCATCCGGTCCAAG
CTCTCTCGAAGGAGATCTGCGCAGATGCGGGTCTGAGTTGAAAGCCTTCCGGAATTCATTGATCATAATC
AGCCATACCACATTTGTAGAGGTTTTACTTGCTTTAAAAAACCTCCCACACCTCCCCCTGAACCTGAAAC
ATAAAATGAATGCAATTGTTGTTGTTAACTTGTTTATTGCAGCTTATAATGGTTACAAATAAAGCAATAG
CATCACAAATTTCACAAATAAAGCATTTTTTTCACTGCATTCTAGTTGTGGTTTGTCCAAACTCATCAAT
GTATCTTATCATGTCTGGATCCCCGGGTACCGAGCTCGAATTCGTAATCATGTCATAGCTGTTTCCTGTG
TGAAATTGTTATCCGCTCACAATTCCACACAACATACGAGCCGGAAGCATAAAGTGTAAAGCCTGGGGTG
CCTAATGAGTGAGCTAACTCACATTAATTGCGTTGCGCTCACTGCCCGCTTTCCAGTCGGGAAACCTGTC
GTGCCAGCTGCATTAATGAATCGGCCAACGCGCGGGGAGAGGCGGTTTGCGTATTGGGCGCTCTTCCGCT
TCCTCGCTCACTGACTCGCTGCGCTCGGTCGTTCGGCTGCGGCGAGCGGTATCAGCTCACTCAAAGGCGG
TAATACGGTTATCCACAGAATCAGGGGATAACGCAGGAAAGAACATGTGAGCAAAAGGCCAGCAAAAGGC
CAGGAACCGTAAAAAGGCCGCGTTGCTGGCGTTTTTCCATAGGCTCCGCCCCCCTGACGAGCATCACAAA
AATCGACGCTCAAGTCAGAGGTGGCGAAACCCGACAGGACTATAAAGATACCAGGCGTTTCCCCCTGGAA
GCTCCCTCGTGCGCTCTCCTGTTCCGACCCTGCCGCTTACCGGATACCTGTCCGCCTTTCTCCCTTCGGG
AAGCGTGGCGCTTTCTCATAGCTCACGCTGTAGGTATCTCAGTTCGGTGTAGGTCGTTCGCTCCAAGCTG
GGCTGTGTGCACGAACCCCCCGTTCAGCCCGACCGCTGCGCCTTATCCGGTAACTATCGTCTTGAGTCCA
ACCCGGTAAGACACGACTTATCGCCACTGGCAGCAGCCACTGGTAACAGGATTAGCAGAGCGAGGTATGT
AGGCGGTGCTACAGAGTTCTTGAAGTGGTGGCCTAACTACGGCTACACTAGAAGAACAGTATTTGGTATC
TGCGCTCTGCTGAAGCCAGTTACCTTCGGAAAAAGAGTTGGTAGCTCTTGATCCGGCAAACAAACCACCG
CTGGTAGCGGTGGTTTTTTTGTTTGCAAGCAGCAGATTACGCGCAGAAAAAAAGGATCTCAAGAAGATCC
TTTGATCTTTTCTACGGGGTCTGACGCTCAGTGGAACGAAAACTCACGTTAAGGGATTTTGGTCATGAGA
TTATCAAAAAGGATCTTCACCTAGATCCTTTTAAATTAAAAATGAAGTTTTAAATCAATCTAAAGTATAT
ATGAGTAAACTTGGTCTGACAGTTACCAATGCTTAATCAGTGAGGCACCTATCTCAGCGATCTGTCTATT
TCGTTCATCCATAGTTGCCTGACTCCCCGTCGTGTAGATAACTACGATACGGGAGGGCTTACCATCTGGC
CCCAGTGCTGCAATGATACCGCGAGACCCACGCTCACCGGCTCCAGATTTATCAGCAATAAACCAGCCAG
CCGGAAGGGCCGAGCGCAGAAGTGGTCCTGCAACTTTATCCGCCTCCATCCAGTCTATTAATTGTTGCCG
GGAAGCTAGAGTAAGTAGTTCGCCAGTTAATAGTTTGCGCAACGTTGTTGCCATTGCTACAGGCATCGTG
GTGTCACGCTCGTCGTTTGGTATGGCTTCATTCAGCTCCGGTTCCCAACGATCAAGGCGAGTTACATGAT
CCCCCATGTTGTGCAAAAAAGCGGTTAGCTCCTTCGGTCCTCCGATCGTTGTCAGAAGTAAGTTGGCCGC
AGTGTTATCACTCATGGTTATGGCAGCACTGCATAATTCTCTTACTGTCATGCCATCCGTAAGATGCTTT
TCTGTGACTGGTGAGTACTCAACCAAGTCATTCTGAGAATAGTGTATGCGGCGACCGAGTTGCTCTTGCC
CGGCGTCAATACGGGATAATACCGCGCCACATAGCAGAACTTTAAAAGTGCTCATCATTGGAAAACGTTC
TTCGGGGCGAAAACTCTCAAGGATCTTACCGCTGTTGAGATCCAGTTCGATGTAACCCACTCGTGCACCC
AACTGATCTTCAGCATCTTTTACTTTCACCAGCGTTTCTGGGTGAGCAAAAACAGGAAGGCAAAATGCCG
CAAAAAAGGGAATAAGGGCGACACGGAAATGTTGAATACTCATACTCTTCCTTTTTCAATATTATTGAAG
CATTTATCAGGGTTATTGTCTCATGAGCGGATACATATTTGAATGTATTTAGAAAAATAAACAAATAGGG
GTTCCGCGCACATTTCCCCGAAAAGTGCCACCTGACGTCTAAGAAACCATTATTATCATGACATTAACCT
ATAAAAATAGGCGTATCACGAGGCCCTTTCGTCTCGCGCGTTTCGGTGATGACGGTGAAAACCTCTGACA
CATGCAGCTCCCGGAGACGGTCACAGCTTGTCTGTAAGCGGATGCCGGGAGCAGACAAGCCCGTCAGGGC
GCGTCAGCGGGTGTTGGCGGGTGTCGGGGCTGGCTTAACTATGCGGCATCAGAGCAGATTGTACTGAGAG
TGCACCATATGCGGTGTGAAATACCGCACAGATGCGTAAGGAGAAAATACCGCATCAGGCGCCATTCGCC
ATTCAGGCTGCGCAACTGTTGGGAAGGGCGATCGGTGCGGGCCTCTTCGCTATTACGCCAGCTGGCGAAA
GGGGGATGTGCTGCAAGGCGATTAAGTTGGGTAACGCCAGGGTTTTCCCAGTCACGACGTTGTAAAACGA
CGGCCAGTGCCAAGTTGGGATCTTTGCATTGGCCCACGGCTCTCAGGATGGGGATGCTCCCCTTCAGCAC
CCGGTTCCCCTTGGAAACTGATGGTCCTGGCTCTGTGGCATGGCAGTGGCACTGTGAGGAGCCCCCTACC
AGCAGCACACAGTGGGGTTGGCACTGCCACGCTCCGGATGCCGCGCTCTGATCCAACCCCATAATCAAGG
GAACCCGAATTGCCCCATCATTGCCCCCACCACCCCCATCCTGCCGGGCCCTCACACCCCACGCTGCCTT
CTGGTGACATTCCCCAGCCCAAACCCACGGCTTCATGGCTACCGCGGGGCATTTCCCATTGCCGCCCCAT
TATCAGCTCTGCACACCTCCCGCTGTACCCATGCCTCGTGGCTGCCCTTCTTTGACGTATAATCTTCTAA
TTAATACCCGGCCTTGTCAAAGTGGAGCACAAACGTTAATTAATTCCCCAGCAGGCAGGTAATTAACAGT
GTGACTCCCTTTTTGCTGCGAGTGGGGCTGATACAGAGAGATGTGGCACTATGGAGCCCACGGGGTCCTG
GCACTGGGTGCCCACGGAGGTCCCCATGTGCTGCAGTGTCACCGCCTCCGAGGAGACAGTATTGTCCCTG
CGGTGTCCCTGCAGCTCAGCTCTGTCCACAGGGCCACCTCCAGTTTGGAGGGGACACAATGCAGCCCCGA
TGCAACCCATCCTCGCAGCATCCCAGGGACAAAGACCCCACTGCAAGACCGCACACAGGGCTGGGTCCCG
CTCCCCTAATATCTACAGTGCTTCTTGCATGGCCCCTTAATCAATGCAGTTAATCAGCATGCGCTCATGC
ACCGCTCTGGAGCTGCAAAGCCCCTCGCAGCGCTGCTCACCAACACCGCGCACCGCCCCGGCCCAGCCTG
CAGCACGCGCTGCAAACAGGAAAGAAACAAAATATTGCCCAAATGTAGGCAAAGGCATTCGGCTGCCTTG
ACCTCCGCCGGGCCGGGCCCTGCCTGACTCAGCTCCTTACTCAGCGCTCGCTTCCTCCCTCCGGCTGCCA
CCGCCGCAGCGCACACCCTGACAAAGAGTGGCCCTTAACGGGCTCTGAGGTGCACCCAGCAGTGCACTCA
GCAGTCCAAGGGCCGGCCTGGAGGTTTGCACCGCTACGTGCTGACATTAGCATTGAACTTGGCCCTGGGT
AGTGCTGCAGGCCGGGCGGGGTGGGTGTAGAGAGTGCAGCGCGCGTTGCACCCGGTGCCCCTTCCCCTCC
CTTGCATCCCAGCAGGCTGCACCCCAGCACCAGGCCCGTGCATGCATGCTCCTGGTGTTATTGCAGCCTG
GTGCATGCATGCGTCTTGATGGTGCAGCGCTGTGCATGCATCCTCCTTGGTGTGTAGCAGTCTAGTGCAT
GCATACCCCTCGGTGTTATTGCTGCTCTGTGCACGCACGCTCATTGTATCACTTCATCCCAGTGCATGCA
CTCACACTGGAGCGATTGCTGCTCGGTGCACGCACACTCATTGTATCACTGCAGCTCAGTGGCTGCACGC
ACACCGGTGTTATTGCTGCTCGGTGCGTGCATGCACATCAGTGTCGCTGCAGCTCAGTGCATGCACGCTC
ATTGCCCATCGCTATCCCTGCCTCTCCTGCTGGCGCTCCCCGGGAGGTGACTTCAAGGGGACCGCAGGAC
CACCTCGGGGGTGGGGGGAGGGCTGCACACGCGGACCCCGCTCCCCCTCCCCAACAAAGCACTGTGGAAT
CAAAAAGGGGGGAGGGGGGATGGAGGGGCGCGTCACACCCCCGCCCCACACCCTCACC
